Addgene plasmid #231353: pAAV.T7-SP6-BC(p11-14)-minBG-CI-mRuby2-W3SL-T7
Purpose: Single stranded AAV genome with barcodeless T7 RNA polymerase promoter and SP6-driven barcode, for tracking AAV concatemers via SpECTr. Also expresses mRuby2 from minBG promoter.
Depositing lab: Viviana Gradinaru. Depositing organization: California Institute of Technology. Publication: Spatial genomics of AAV vectors reveals mechanism of transcriptional crosstalk that enables targeted delivery of large genetic cargo. Coughlin GM, Borsos M, Barcelona BH, Appling N, Mayfield AMH, Mackey ED, Eser RA, Jackson CR, Chen X, Kumar SR, Gradinaru V. Nat Biotechnol. 2025 Mar 20. doi: 10.1038/s41587-025-02565-4. PubMed 40113953.
Backbone
  Vector backbone: pAAV
  Vector type: AAV
Growth in bacteria
  Bacterial resistance: Ampicillin, 100 μg/mL
  Growth temperature: 30°C
  Growth strain: NEB Stable
  Copy number: High Copy
Gene/Insert
  Gene/Insert name: T7-SP6-BC(p11-14)
  Species: Other
  Insert size (bp): 202
  Cloning method: Gibson Cloning
Terms and licenses: Academic/Nonprofit Terms; Industry Terms: Not Available to Industry
Depositor comments: Also contains an minBG-driven mRuby2, with chimeric intron to increase expression
How to cite: pAAV.T7-SP6-BC(p11-14)-minBG-CI-mRuby2-W3SL-T7 was a gift from Viviana Gradinaru (Addgene plasmid # 231353 ; http://n2t.net/addgene:231353 ; RRID:Addgene_231353)
