[The description below was written by a language model from this plasmid's Addgene catalogue record and pLannotate feature annotations shown in this document.]
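Description:
pAAV.T7-SP6-BC(p11-14)-minBG-CI-mRuby2-W3SL-T7 is a 4.6 kb AAV transfer plasmid built on a pAAV backbone that encodes a single-stranded AAV genome. In bacteria it is maintained through a high-copy ColE1/pUC-type origin and selected with ampicillin via the bla gene. The backbone also carries an f1 phage origin and small remnants of the pBR322 bom and rop regions. Two AAV2 inverted terminal repeats bracket the payload and define the segment that is replicated and packaged into AAV capsids.

Just inside each ITR sits a T7 RNA polymerase promoter oriented outward, toward the adjacent ITR. Neither T7 promoter has a barcode of its own. Near the left end, an SP6 promoter faces inward and drives the barcode designated BC(p11-14); the catalogued 202 bp insert comprises this T7-SP6-barcode module. According to the record, this arrangement supports tracking of AAV concatemers by the SpECTr method. The outward orientation suggests that phage polymerase transcription would read across ITR junctions into a neighbouring joined genome, but the record does not spell out the mechanism.

The rest of the genome is a reporter cassette. A minimal β-globin (minBG) promoter, which is named in the record but not annotated in the feature table, is followed by a chimeric β-globin/immunoglobulin intron included to boost expression, and then by the red fluorescent protein mRuby2. The cassette ends in W3SL, which appears in the table as truncated WPRE fragments and SV40 polyadenylation signal fragments, consistent with a compact post-transcriptional enhancer and terminator. Because minBG is a minimal promoter, mRuby2 could plausibly report transcriptional crosstalk between co-delivered genomes, the subject of the associated study.
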