Features (pLannotate 1.2.2; 19 found; start..end, strand, type, name):
      1..589     +  rep_origin     ori: high-copy-number ColE1/pMB1/pBR322/pUC origin of replication
    651..791     -  repeat_region  AAV2 ITR: inverted terminal repeat of adeno-associated virus serotype 2 inverted
    794..812     -  promoter       T7 promoter: promoter for bacteriophage T7 RNA polymerase
    863..881     +  promoter       SP6 promoter: promoter for bacteriophage SP6 RNA polymerase
   1006..1034    -  misc_feature   MCS (fragment): pBluescript multiple cloning site
   1168..1300    +  intron         chimeric intron: chimera between introns from human β-globin and immunoglobulin heavy chain genes
   1313..2023    +  CDS            mRuby2: mRuby2 is a basic (constitutively fluorescent) red fluorescent protein published in 2012, derived from Entacmaea quadricolor. It has moderate acid sensitivity.
   2036..2193    +  misc_feature   WPRE (fragment): woodchuck hepatitis virus posttranscriptional regulatory element
   2199..2283    +  misc_feature   WPRE (fragment): woodchuck hepatitis virus posttranscriptional regulatory element
   2282..2325    -  polyA_signal   SV40 poly(A) signal (fragment): SV40 polyadenylation signal
   2329..2396    -  polyA_signal   SV40 poly(A) signal (fragment): SV40 polyadenylation signal
   2519..2537    +  promoter       T7 promoter: promoter for bacteriophage T7 RNA polymerase
   2548..2688    +  repeat_region  AAV2 ITR: inverted terminal repeat of adeno-associated virus serotype 2 inverted
   2693..2744    -  misc_feature   bom (fragment): basis of mobility region from pBR322
   2763..3218    +  rep_origin     f1 ori (sequence partly withheld): f1 bacteriophage origin of replication; arrow indicates direction of (+) strand synthesis
   3219..3268    -  misc_feature   bom (fragment): basis of mobility region from pBR322
   3370..3405    -  CDS            rop (fragment): Rop protein, which maintains plasmids at low copy number; rop
   3500..3604    +  promoter       AmpR promoter: bla
   3605..4465    +  CDS            AmpR: β-lactamase; bla; confers resistance to ampicillin, carbenicillin, and related antibiotics
>Addgene plasmid #231353 | pAAV.T7-SP6-BC(p11-14)-minBG-CI-mRuby2-W3SL-T7 | addgene full sequence | sequence record 459833 | Addgene NGS Result
TTGAGATCCTTTTTTTCTGCGCGTAATCTGCTGCTTGCAAACAAAAAAACCACCGCTACCAGCGGTGGTT
TGTTTGCCGGATCAAGAGCTACCAACTCTTTTTCCGAAGGTAACTGGCTTCAGCAGAGCGCAGATACCAA
ATACTGTTCTTCTAGTGTAGCCGTAGTTAGGCCACCACTTCAAGAACTCTGTAGCACCGCCTACATACCT
CGCTCTGCTAATCCTGTTACCAGTGGCTGCTGCCAGTGGCGATAAGTCGTGTCTTACCGGGTTGGACTCA
AGACGATAGTTACCGGATAAGGCGCAGCGGTCGGGCTGAACGGGGGGTTCGTGCACACAGCCCAGCTTGG
AGCGAACGACCTACACCGAACTGAGATACCTACAGCGTGAGCTATGAGAAAGCGCCACGCTTCCCGAAGG
GAGAAAGGCGGACAGGTATCCGGTAAGCGGCAGGGTCGGAACAGGAGAGCGCACGAGGGAGCTTCCAGGG
GGAAACGCCTGGTATCTTTATAGTCCTGTCGGGTTTCGCCACCTCTGACTTGAGCGTCGATTTTTGTGAT
GCTCGTCAGGGGGGCGGAGCCTATGGAAAAACGCCAGCAACGCGGCCTTTTTACGGTTCCTGGCCTTTTG
CTGGCCTTTTGCTCACATGTCCTGCAGGCAGCTGCGCGCTCGCTCGCTCACTGAGGCCGCTCGGGCAAAG
CCCGGGCGTCGGGCGACCTTTGGTCGCCCGGCCTCAGTGAGCGAGCGAGCGCGCAGAGAGGGAGTGGCCA
ACTCCATCACTAGGGGTTCCTGCCCTATAGTGAGTCGTATTACCCGGCCAGGAACCGTAAAAAGGACTTG
CCCGCGTTGCTGGCGTTTAACGATTTAGGTGACACTATAGAATACACGGGTGGTAACCGTATTCATTGGA
TTTATGTGTATTTGCCAGTGATGGCAAATTGCCAAGGCTGCTACGGACGATGTGGAAGATGGCCCAAGAG
CATCTGGAGAGACAAGGCCGCCTCGAGCTTGATATCGAATTCCTGCAGCCCGGGCTGGGCATAAAAGTCA
GGGCAGAGCCATCTATTGCTTACATTTGCTTCTAGCCTGCAGGTCGAGGAGCGCAGCCTTCCAGAAGCAG
AGCGCGGCGCCTTAAGCTGCAGAAGTTGGTCGTGAGGCACTGGGCAGGTAAGTATCAAGGTTACAAGACA
GGTTTAAGGAGACCAATAGAAACTGGGCTTGTCGAGACAGAGAAGACTCTTGCGTTTCTGATAGGCACCT
ATTGGTCTTACTGACATCCACTTTGCCTTTCTCTCCACAGACCGGTGCCACCATGGTGAGCAAGGGAGAG
GAACTCATCAAGGAGAACATGCGCATGAAGGTAGTCATGGAAGGGTCTGTGAATGGGCATCAGTTCAAGT
GCACAGGGGAAGGTGAAGGGAATCCCTACATGGGTACTCAGACCATGAGGATCAAGGTTATTGAAGGTGG
CCCTCTCCCGTTTGCCTTCGACATTCTTGCCACTAGCTTCATGTATGGCAGTCGGACCTTCATCAAGTAC
CCCAAAGGCATTCCAGACTTCTTCAAACAGTCCTTTCCAGAGGGCTTCACATGGGAAAGGGTGACCCGTT
ACGAGGATGGTGGTGTGGTCACAGTCATGCAGGACACTAGTCTGGAGGACGGATGTCTGGTCTATCACGT
GCAAGTGAGAGGGGTGAACTTTCCCTCCAATGGGCCTGTGATGCAGAAGAAAACCAAAGGGTGGGAGCCA
AACACAGAGATGATGTATCCTGCAGATGGAGGACTGAGAGGCTATACGCACATGGCTCTGAAGGTTGACG
GAGGAGGCCACTTGTCATGCTCATTTGTGACCACGTACAGGAGCAAGAAAACTGTCGGCAACATCAAAAT
GCCTGGCATACATGCGGTTGATCACCGCTTGGAACGACTGGAGGAGTCTGACAACGAGATGTTTGTGGTA
CAACGGGAACATGCAGTTGCCAAGTTTGCTGGCCTTGGCGGAGGAATGGATGAGCTGTACAAATGAACGC
GTCATAATCAACCTCTGGATTACAAAATTTGTGAAAGATTGACTGGTATTCTTAACTATGTTGCTCCTTT
TACGCTATGTGGATACGCTGCTTTAATGCCTTTGTATCATGCTATTGCTTCCCGTATGGCTTTCATTTTC
TCCTCCTTGTATAAATCCTGGTTAGTTCTTGCCACGGCGGAACTCATCGCCGCCTGCCTTGCCCGCTGCT
GGACAGGGGCTCGGCTGTTGGGCACTGACAATTCCGTGGTGTTTATTTGTGAAATTTGTGATGCTATTGC
TTTATTTGTAACCATCTAGCTTTATTTGTGAAATTTGTGATGCTATTGCTTTATTTGTAACCATTATAAG
CTGCAATAAACAAGTTAACAACAACAATTGCATTCATTTTATGTTTCAGGTTCAGGGGGAGATGTGGGAG
GTTTTTTAAACAAGGTACCGTTAAACGCCAGCAACGCGGGCAAGTCCTTTTTACGGTTCCTGGCCGGGTA
ATACGACTCACTATAGGCTTGGGCCGCAGGAACCCCTAGTGATGGAGTTGGCCACTCCCTCTCTGCGCGC
TCGCTCGCTCACTGAGGCCGGGCGACCAAAGGTCGCCCGACGCCCGGGCTTTGCCCGGGCGGCCTCAGTG
AGCGAGCGAGCGCGCAGCTGCCTGCAGGGGCGCCTGATGCGGTATTTTCTCCTTACGCATCTGTGCGGTA
TTTCACACCGCATA
[95 nt withheld, positions 2745-2839]
T
[46 nt withheld, positions 2841-2886]
C
[141 nt withheld, positions 2888-3028]
CCTTTGACGTTGGAGTCCACGTTCTTT
[37 nt withheld, positions 3056-3092]
ACTCTATCTCGGGCTATTCTTTTGATTTATAAGGGATTTTGCCGATTTCGGTCTATTGGTTAAAAAATGA
GCTGATTTAACAAAAATTTAACGCGAATTTTAACAAAATATTAACGTTTACAATTTTATGGTGCACTCTC
AGTACAATCTGCTCTGATGCCGCATAGTTAAGCCAGCCCCGACACCCGCCAACACCCGCTGACGCGCCCT
GACGGGCTTGTCTGCTCCCGGCATCCGCTTACAGACAAGCTGTGACCGTCTCCGGGAGCTGCATGTGTCA
GAGGTTTTCACCGTCATCACCGAAACGCGCGAGACGAAAGGGCCTCGTGATACGCCTATTTTTATAGGTT
AATGTCATGATAATAATGGTTTCTTAGACGTCAGGTGGCACTTTTCGGGGAAATGTGCGCGGAACCCCTA
TTTGTTTATTTTTCTAAATACATTCAAATATGTATCCGCTCATGAGACAATAACCCTGATAAATGCTTCA
ATAATATTGAAAAAGGAAGAGTATGAGTATTCAACATTTCCGTGTCGCCCTTATTCCCTTTTTTGCGGCA
TTTTGCCTTCCTGTTTTTGCTCACCCAGAAACGCTGGTGAAAGTAAAAGATGCTGAAGATCAGTTGGGTG
CACGAGTGGGTTACATCGAACTGGATCTCAACAGCGGTAAGATCCTTGAGAGTTTTCGCCCCGAAGAACG
TTTTCCAATGATGAGCACTTTTAAAGTTCTGCTATGTGGCGCGGTATTATCCCGTATTGACGCCGGGCAA
GAGCAACTCGGTCGCCGCATACACTATTCTCAGAATGACTTGGTTGAGTACTCACCAGTCACAGAAAAGC
ATCTTACGGATGGCATGACAGTAAGAGAATTATGCAGTGCTGCCATAACCATGAGTGATAACACTGCGGC
CAACTTACTTCTGACAACGATCGGAGGACCGAAGGAGCTAACCGCTTTTTTGCACAACATGGGGGATCAT
GTAACTCGCCTTGATCGTTGGGAACCGGAGCTGAATGAAGCCATACCAAACGACGAGCGTGACACCACGA
TGCCTGTAGCAATGGCAACAACGTTGCGCAAACTATTAACTGGCGAACTACTTACTCTAGCTTCCCGGCA
ACAATTAATAGACTGGATGGAGGCGGATAAAGTTGCAGGACCACTTCTGCGCTCGGCCCTTCCGGCTGGC
TGGTTTATTGCTGATAAATCTGGAGCCGGTGAGCGTGGAAGCCGCGGTATCATTGCAGCACTGGGGCCAG
ATGGTAAGCCCTCCCGTATCGTAGTTATCTACACGACGGGGAGTCAGGCAACTATGGATGAACGAAATAG
ACAGATCGCTGAGATAGGTGCCTCACTGATTAAGCATTGGTAACTGTCAGACCAAGTTTACTCATATATA
CTTTAGATTGATTTAAAACTTCATTTTTAATTTAAAAGGATCTAGGTGAAGATCCTTTTTGATAATCTCA
TGACCAAAATCCCTTAACGTGAGTTTTCGTTCCACTGAGCGTCAGACCCCGTAGAAAAGATCAAAGGATC
TTC
